>Addgene plasmid #129480 | FUiLMO2W | addgene full sequence | sequence record 384919 | Addgene NGS Result
GTCGACGGATCGGGAGATCTCCCGATCCCCTATGGTGCACTCTCAGTACAATCTGCTCTGATGCCGCATA
GTTAAGCCAGTATCTGCTCCCTGCTTGTGTGTTGGAGGTCGCTGAGTAGTGCGCGAGCAAAATTTAAGCT
ACAACAAGGCAAGGCTTGACCGACAATTGCATGAAGAATCTGCTTAGGGTTAGGCGTTTTGCGCTGCTTC
GCGATGTACGGGCCAGATATACGCGTTGACATTGATTATTGACTAGTTATTAATAGTAATCAATTACGGG
GTCATTAGTTCATAGCCCATATATGGAGTTCCGCGTTACATAACTTACGGTAAATGGCCCGCCTGGCTGA
CCGCCCAACGACCCCCGCCCATTGACGTCAATAATGACGTATGTTCCCATAGTAACGCCAATAGGGACTT
TCCATTGACGTCAATGGGTGGAGTATTTACGGTAAACTGCCCACTTGGCAGTACATCAAGTGTATCATAT
GCCAAGTACGCCCCCTATTGACGTCAATGACGGTAAATGGCCCGCCTGGCATTATGCCCAGTACATGACC
TTATGGGACTTTCCTACTTGGCAGTACATCTACGTATTAGTCATCGCTATTACCATGGTGATGCGGTTTT
GGCAGTACATCAATGGGCGTGGATAGCGGTTTGACTCACGGGGATTTCCAAGTCTCCACCCCATTGACGT
CAATGGGAGTTTGTTTTGGCACCAAAATCAACGGGACTTTCCAAAATGTCGTAACAACTCCGCCCCATTG
ACGCAAATGGGCGGTAGGCGTGTACGGTGGGAGGTCTATATAAGCAGCGCGTTTTGCCTGTACTGGGTCT
CTCTGGTTAGACCAGATCTGAGCCTGGGAGCTCTCTGGCTAACTAGGGAACCCACTGCTTAAGCCTCAAT
AAAGCTTGCCTTGAGTGCTTCAAGTAGTGTGTGCCCGTCTGTTGTGTGACTCTGGTAACTAGAGATCCCT
CAGACCCTTTTAGTCAGTGTGGAAAATCTCTAGCAGTGGCGCCCGAACAGGGACTTGAAAGCGAAAGGGA
AACCAGAGGAGCTCTCTCGACGCAGGACTCGGCTTGCTGAAGCGCGCACGGCAAGAGGCGAGGGGCGGCG
ACTGGTGAGTACGCCAAAAATTTTGACTAGCGGAGGCTAGAAGGAGAGAGATGGGTGCGAGAGCGTCAGT
ATTAAGCGGGGGAGAATTAGATCGCGATGGGAAAAAATTCGGTTAAGGCCAGGGGGAAAGAAAAAATATA
AATTAAAACATATAGTATGGGCAAGCAGGGAGCTAGAACGATTCGCAGTTAATCCTGGCCTGTTAGAAAC
ATCAGAAGGCTGTAGACAAATACTGGGACAGCTACAACCATCCCTTCAGACAGGATCAGAAGAACTTAGA
TCATTATATAATACAGTAGCAACCCTCTATTGTGTGCATCAAAGGATAGAGATAAAAGACACCAAGGAAG
CTTTAGACAAGATAGAGGAAGAGCAAAACAAAAGTAAGACCACCGCACAGCAAGCGGCCGCTGATCTTCA
GACCTGGAGGAGGAGATATGAGGGACAATTGGAGAAGTGAATTATATAAATATAAAGTAGTAAAAATTGA
ACCATTAGGAGTAGCACCCACCAAGGCAAAGAGAAGAGTGGTGCAGAGAGAAAAAAGAGCAGTGGGAATA
GGAGCTTTGTTCCTTGGGTTCTTGGGAGCAGCAGGAAGCACTATGGGCGCAGCGTCAATGACGCTGACGG
TACAGGCCAGACAATTATTGTCTGGTATAGTGCAGCAGCAGAACAATTTGCTGAGGGCTATTGAGGCGCA
ACAGCATCTGTTGCAACTCACAGTCTGGGGCATCAAGCAGCTCCAGGCAAGAATCCTGGCTGTGGAAAGA
TACCTAAAGGATCAACAGCTCCTGGGGATTTGGGGTTGCTCTGGAAAACTCATTTGCACCACTGCTGTGC
CTTGGAATGCTAGTTGGAGTAATAAATCTCTGGAACAGATTTGGAATCACACGACCTGGATGGAGTGGGA
CAGAGAAATTAACAATTACACAAGCTTAATACACTCCTTAATTGAAGAATCGCAAAACCAGCAAGAAAAG
AATGAACAAGAATTATTGGAATTAGATAAATGGGCAAGTTTGTGGAATTGGTTTAACATAACAAATTGGC
TGTGGTATATAAAATTATTCATAATGATAGTAGGAGGCTTGGTAGGTTTAAGAATAGTTTTTGCTGTACT
TTCTATAGTGAATAGAGTTAGGCAGGGATATTCACCATTATCGTTTCAGACCCACCTCCCAACCCCGAGG
GGACCCGACAGGCCCGAAGGAATAGAAGAAGAAGGTGGAGAGAGAGACAGAGACAGATCCATTCGATTAG
TGAACGGATCGGCACTGCGTGCGCCAATTCTGCAGACAAATGGCAGTATTCATCCACAATTTTAAAAGAA
AAGGGGGGATTGGGGGGTACAGTGCAGGGGAAAGAATAGTAGACATAATAGCAACAGACATACAAACTAA
AGAATTACAAAAACAAATTACAAAAATTCAAAATTTTCGGGTTTATTACAGGGACAGCAGAGATCCAGTT
TGGTTAATTAACCCGTGTCGGCTCCAGATCTGGCCTCCGCGCCGGGTTTTGGCGCCTCCCGCGGGCGCCC
CCCTCCTCACGGCGAGCGCTGCCACGTCAGACGAAGGGCGCAGCGAGCGTCCTGATCCTTCCGCCCGGAC
GCTCAGGACAGCGGCCCGCTGCTCATAAGACTCGGCCTTAGAACCCCAGTATCAGCAGAAGGACATTTTA
GGACGGGACTTGGGTGACTCTAGGGCACTGGTTTTCTTTCCAGAGAGCGGAACAGGCGAGGAAAAGTAGT
CCCTTCTCGGCGATTCTGCGGAGGGATCTCCGTGGGGCGGTGAACGCCGATGATTATATAAGGACGCGCC
GGGTGTGGCACAGCTAGTTCCGTCGCAGCCGGGATTTGGGTCGCGGTTCTTGTTTGTGGATCGCTGTGAT
CGTCACTTGGTGAGTAGCGGGCTGCTGGGCTGGCCGGGGCTTTCGTGGCCGCCGGGCCGCTCGGTGGGAC
GGAAGCGTGTGGAGAGACCGCCAAGGGCTGTAGTCTGGGTCCGCGAGCAAGGTTGCCCTGAACTGGGGGT
TGGGGGGAGCGCAGCAAAATGGCGGCTGTTCCCGAGTCTTGAATGGAAGACGCTTGTGAGGCGGGCTGTG
AGGTCGTTGAAACAAGGTGGGGGGCATGGTGGGCGGCAAGAACCCAAGGTCTTGAGGCCTTCGCTAATGC
GGGAAAGCTCTTATTCGGGTGAGATGGGCTGGGGCACCATCTGGGGACCCTGACGTGAAGTTTGTCACTG
ACTGGAGAACTCGGTTTGTCGTCTGTTGCGGGGGCGGCAGTTATGGCGGTGCCGTTGGGCAGTGCACCCG
TACCTTTGGGAGCGCGCGCCCTCGTCGTGTCGTGACGTCACCCGTTCTGTTGGCTTATAATGCAGGGTGG
GGCCACCTGCCGGTAGGTGTGCGGTAGGCTTTTCTCCGTCGCAGGACGCAGGGTTCGGGCCTAGGGTAGG
CTCTCCTGAATCGACAGGCGCCGGACCTCTGGTGAGGGGAGGGATAAGTGAGGCGTCAGTTTCTTTGGTC
GGTTTTATGTACCTATCTTCTTAAGTAGCTGAAGCTCCGGTTTTGAACTATGCGCTCGGGGTTGGCGAGT
GTGTTTTGTGAAGTTTTTTAGGCACCTTTTGAAATGTAATCATTTGGGTCAATATGTAATTTTCAGTGTT
AGACTAGTAAATTGTCCGCTAAATTCTGGCCGTTTTTGGCTTTTTTGTTAGACGAAGCTTGGGCTGCAGG
TCGACTCTAGAGGATCCCCGGGTACCGGTAGGCCACCATGACAGAGACCCTGCCTCCCGTGACCGAGAGT
GCCGTGGCCCTTCAAGCCGAGGTTACCCAAAGGGAGTTGTTCGAGTTCGTGCTGAACGACCCTTTGCTTG
CAAGCAGTCTCTATATCAACATCGCACTTGCAGGACTGAGTATACTGCTGTTCGTTTTTATGACCCGAGG
ACTCGATGATCCACGGGCAAAACTTATTGCTGTGTCAACCATCCTTGTGCCTGTCGTCAGCATTGCCTCC
TACACTGGATTGGCGAGCGGCCTGACAATTTCCGTTCTTGAAATGCCAGCGGGCCATTTTGCAGAAGGCA
GCTCAGTGATGCTGGGAGGAGAAGAGGTAGATGGTGTAGTCACCATGTGGGGACGGTATCTCACCTGGGC
ACTTTCCACGCCCATGATTCTCCTCGCTCTGGGTCTCCTGGCCGGAAGCAATGCTACAAAGCTCTTCACA
GCTATCACTTTCGATATCGCTATGTGCGTGACTGGCCTTGCCGCGGCCCTGACTACCTCCTCCCACCTCA
TGAGATGGTTCTGGTACGCTATCAGTTGTGCATGCTTTCTGGTGGTCTTGTATATCCTGCTGGTGGAGTG
GGCACAGGACGCCAAAGCCGCGGGAACCGCTGACATGTTCAATACCCTGAAGCTGTTGACAGTAGTGATG
TGGCTGGGGTATCCAATTGTGTGGGCTCTTGGAGTCGAGGGTATCGCGGTGTTGCCCGTTGGGGTGACGA
GCTGGGGATATTCTTTCCTGGATATCGTGGCAAAGTACATTTTCGCATTCTTGCTCCTGAACTATCTGAC
GTCAAACGAATCTGTCGTGTCCGGCAGCATTTTGGATGTTCCATCTGCTTCTGGGACCCCGGCTGATGAT
GCGGCCGCAGTGAGCAAGGGCGAGGAGCTGTTCACCGGGGTGGTGCCCATCCTGGTCGAGCTGGACGGCG
ACGTAAACGGCCACAAGTTCAGCGTGTCCGGCGAGGGCGAGGGCGATGCCACCTACGGCAAGCTGACCCT
GAAGCTGATCTGCACCACCGGCAAGCTGCCCGTGCCCTGGCCCACCCTCGTGACCACCCTGGGCTACGGC
CTGCAGTGCTTCGCCCGCTACCCCGACCACATGAAGCAGCACGACTTCTTCAAGTCCGCCATGCCCGAAG
GCTACGTCCAGGAGCGCACCATCTTCTTCAAGGACGACGGCAACTACAAGACCCGCGCCGAGGTGAAGTT
CGAGGGCGACACCCTGGTGAACCGCATCGAGCTGAAGGGCATCGACTTCAAGGAGGACGGCAACATCCTG
GGGCACAAGCTGGAGTACAACTACAACAGCCACAACGTCTATATCACCGCCGACAAGCAGAAGAACGGCA
TCAAGGCCAACTTCAAGATCCGCCACAACATCGAGGACGGCGGCGTGCAGCTCGCCGACCACTACCAGCA
GAACACCCCCATCGGCGACGGCCCCGTGCTGCTGCCCGACAACCACTACCTGAGCTACCAGTCCAAGCTG
AGCAAAGACCCCAACGAGAAGCGCGATCACATGGTCCTGCTGGAGTTCGTGACCGCCGCCGGGGGTACCA
AGGTGTACGACCCCGAGCAGAGGAAGAGGATGATCACCGGCCCCCAGTGGTGGGCCAGGTGCAAGCAGAT
GAACGTGCTGGACAGCTTCATCAACTACTACGACAGCGAGAAGCACGCCGAGAACGCCGTGATCTTCCTG
CACGGCAACGCCACTAGCAGCTACCTGTGGAGGCACGTGGTGCCCCACATCGAGCCCGTGGCCAGGTGCA
TCATCCCCGATCTGATCGGCATGGGCAAGAGCGGCAAGAGCGGCAACGGCAGCTACAGGCTGCTGGACCA
CTACAAGTACCTGACCGCCTGGTTCGAGCTTCTGAACCTGCCCAAGAAGATCATCTTCGTGGGCCACGAC
TGGGGCGCCGCCCTGGCCTTCCACTACGCCTACGAGCACCAGGACAGGATCAAGGCCATCGTGCACATGG
AGAGCGTGGTGGACGTGATCGAGAGCTGGGACGAGTGGCCAGACATCGAGGAGGACATCGCCCTGATCAA
GAGCGAGGAGGGCGAGAAGATGGTGCTGGAGAACAACTTCTTCGTGGAGACCGTGCTGCCCAGCAAGATC
ATGAGAAAGCTGGAGCCCGAGGAGTTCGCCGCCTACCTGGAGCCCTTCAAGGAGAAGGGCGAGGTGAGAA
GACCCACCCTGAGCTGGCCCAGAGAGATCCCCCTGGTGAAGGGCGGCAAGCCCGACGTGGTGCAGATCGT
GAGAAACTACAACGCCTACCTGAGAGCCAGCGACGACCTGCCCAAGCTGTTCATCGAGGGCGACCCCGGC
TTCTTCAGCAACGCCATCGTGGAGGGCGCCAAGAAGTTCCCCAACACCGAGTTCGTGAAGGTGAAGGGCC
TGCACTTCCTCCAGGAGGACGCCCCCGACGAGATGGGCAAGTACATCAAGAGCTTCGTGGAGAGAGTGCT
GAAGAACGAGCAGTTCTGCTACGAGAACGAGGTGTAAGAATTCGATATCAAGCTTATCGATAATCAACCT
CTGGATTACAAAATTTGTGAAAGATTGACTGGTATTCTTAACTATGTTGCTCCTTTTACGCTATGTGGAT
ACGCTGCTTTAATGCCTTTGTATCATGCTATTGCTTCCCGTATGGCTTTCATTTTCTCCTCCTTGTATAA
ATCCTGGTTGCTGTCTCTTTATGAGGAGTTGTGGCCCGTTGTCAGGCAACGTGGCGTGGTGTGCACTGTG
TTTGCTGACGCAACCCCCACTGGTTGGGGCATTGCCACCACCTGTCAGCTCCTTTCCGGGACTTTCGCTT
TCCCCCTCCCTATTGCCACGGCGGAACTCATCGCCGCCTGCCTTGCCCGCTGCTGGACAGGGGCTCGGCT
GTTGGGCACTGACAATTCCGTGGTGTTGTCGGGGAAATCATCGTCCTTTCCTTGGCTGCTCGCCTGTGTT
GCCACCTGGATTCTGCGCGGGACGTCCTTCTGCTACGTCCCTTCGGCCCTCAATCCAGCGGACCTTCCTT
CCCGCGGCCTGCTGCCGGCTCTGCGGCCTCTTCCGCGTCTTCGCCTTCGCCCTCAGACGAGTCGGATCTC
CCTTTGGGCCGCCTCCCCGCATCGATACCGTCGACCTCGAGACCTAGAAAAACATGGAGCAATCACAAGT
AGCAATACAGCAGCTACCAATGCTGATTGTGCCTGGCTAGAAGCACAAGAGGAGGAGGAGGTGGGTTTTC
CAGTCACACCTCAGGTACCTTTAAGACCAATGACTTACAAGGCAGCTGTAGATCTTAGCCACTTTTTAAA
AGAAAAGGGGGGACTGGAAGGGCTAATTCACTCCCAACGAAGACAAGATATCCTTGATCTGTGGATCTAC
CACACACAAGGCTACTTCCCTGATTGGCAGAACTACACACCAGGGCCAGGGATCAGATATCCACTGACCT
TTGGATGGTGCTACAAGCTAGTACCAGTTGAGCAAGAGAAGGTAGAAGAAGCCAATGAAGGAGAGAACAC
CCGCTTGTTACACCCTGTGAGCCTGCATGGGATGGATGACCCGGAGAGAGAAGTATTAGAGTGGAGGTTT
GACAGCCGCCTAGCATTTCATCACATGGCCCGAGAGCTGCATCCGGACTGTACTGGGTCTCTCTGGTTAG
ACCAGATCTGAGCCTGGGAGCTCTCTGGCTAACTAGGGAACCCACTGCTTAAGCCTCAATAAAGCTTGCC
TTGAGTGCTTCAAGTAGTGTGTGCCCGTCTGTTGTGTGACTCTGGTAACTAGAGATCCCTCAGACCCTTT
TAGTCAGTGTGGAAAATCTCTAGCAGGGCCCGTTTAAACCCGCTGATCAGCCTCGACTGTGCCTTCTAGT
TGCCAGCCATCTGTTGTTTGCCCCTCCCCCGTGCCTTCCTTGACCCTGGAAGGTGCCACTCCCACTGTCC
TTTCCTAATAAAATGAGGAAATTGCATCGCATTGTCTGAGTAGGTGTCATTCTATTCTGGGGGGTGGGGT
GGGGCAGGACAGCAAGGGGGAGGATTGGGAAGACAATAGCAGGCATGCTGGGGATGCGGTGGGCTCTATG
GCTTCTGAGGCGGAAAGAACCAGCTGGGGCTCTAGGGGGTATCCCC
[124 nt withheld, positions 8027-8150]
C
[91 nt withheld, positions 8152-8242]
A
[49 nt withheld, positions 8244-8292]
CCTTTGACGTTGGAGTCCACGTTCTTT
[37 nt withheld, positions 8320-8356]
ACCCTATCTCGGTCTATTCTTTTGATTTATAAGGGATTTTGCCGATTTCGGCCTATTGGTTAAAAAATGA
GCTGATTTAACAAAAATTTAACGCGAATTAATTCTGTGGAATGTGTGTCAGTTAGGGTGTGGAAAGTCCC
CAGGCTCCCCAGCAGGCAGAAGTATGCAAAGCATGCATCTCAATTAGTCAGCAACCAGGTGTGGAAAGTC
CCCAGGCTCCCCAGCAGGCAGAAGTATGCAAAGCATGCATCTCAATTAGTCAGCAACCATAGTCCCGCCC
CTAACTCCGCCCATCCCGCCCCTAACTCCGCCCAGTTCCGCCCATTCTCCGCCCCATGGCTGACTAATTT
TTTTTATTTATGCAGAGGCCGAGGCCGCCTCTGCCTCTGAGCTATTCCAGAAGTAGTGAGGAGGCTTTTT
TGGAGGCCTAGGCTTTTGCAAAAAGCTCCCGGGAGCTTGTATATCCATTTTCGGATCTGATCAGCACGTG
TTGACAATTAATCATCGGCATAGTATATCGGCATAGTATAATACGACAAGGTGAGGAACTAAACCATGGC
CAAGTTGACCAGTGCCGTTCCGGTGCTCACCGCGCGCGACGTCGCCGGAGCGGTCGAGTTCTGGACCGAC
CGGCTCGGGTTCTCCCGGGACTTCGTGGAGGACGACTTCGCCGGTGTGGTCCGGGACGACGTGACCCTGT
TCATCAGCGCGGTCCAGGACCAGGTGGTGCCGGACAACACCCTGGCCTGGGTGTGGGTGCGCGGCCTGGA
CGAGCTGTACGCCGAGTGGTCGGAGGTCGTGTCCACGAACTTCCGGGACGCCTCCGGGCCGGCCATGACC
GAGATCGGCGAGCAGCCGTGGGGGCGGGAGTTCGCCCTGCGCGACCCGGCCGGCAACTGCGTGCACTTCG
TGGCCGAGGAGCAGGACTGACACGTGCTACGAGATTTCGATTCCACCGCCGCCTTCTATGAAAGGTTGGG
CTTCGGAATCGTTTTCCGGGACGCCGGCTGGATGATCCTCCAGCGCGGGGATCTCATGCTGGAGTTCTTC
GCCCACCCCAACTTGTTTATTGCAGCTTATAATGGTTACAAATAAAGCAATAGCATCACAAATTTCACAA
ATAAAGCATTTTTTTCACTGCATTCTAGTTGTGGTTTGTCCAAACTCATCAATGTATCTTATCATGTCTG
TATACCGTCGACCTCTAGCTAGAGCTTGGCGTAATCATGGTCATAGCTGTTTCCTGTGTGAAATTGTTAT
CCGCTCACAATTCCACACAACATACGAGCCGGAAGCATAAAGTGTAAAGCCTGGGGTGCCTAATGAGTGA
GCTAACTCACATTAATTGCGTTGCGCTCACTGCCCGCTTTCCAGTCGGGAAACCTGTCGTGCCAGCTGCA
TTAATGAATCGGCCAACGCGCGGGGAGAGGCGGTTTGCGTATTGGGCGCTCTTCCGCTTCCTCGCTCACT
GACTCGCTGCGCTCGGTCGTTCGGCTGCGGCGAGCGGTATCAGCTCACTCAAAGGCGGTAATACGGTTAT
CCACAGAATCAGGGGATAACGCAGGAAAGAACATGTGAGCAAAAGGCCAGCAAAAGGCCAGGAACCGTAA
AAAGGCCGCGTTGCTGGCGTTTTTCCATAGGCTCCGCCCCCCTGACGAGCATCACAAAAATCGACGCTCA
AGTCAGAGGTGGCGAAACCCGACAGGACTATAAAGATACCAGGCGTTTCCCCCTGGAAGCTCCCTCGTGC
GCTCTCCTGTTCCGACCCTGCCGCTTACCGGATACCTGTCCGCCTTTCTCCCTTCGGGAAGCGTGGCGCT
TTCTCATAGCTCACGCTGTAGGTATCTCAGTTCGGTGTAGGTCGTTCGCTCCAAGCTGGGCTGTGTGCAC
GAACCCCCCGTTCAGCCCGACCGCTGCGCCTTATCCGGTAACTATCGTCTTGAGTCCAACCCGGTAAGAC
ACGACTTATCGCCACTGGCAGCAGCCACTGGTAACAGGATTAGCAGAGCGAGGTATGTAGGCGGTGCTAC
AGAGTTCTTGAAGTGGTGGCCTAACTACGGCTACACTAGAAGAACAGTATTTGGTATCTGCGCTCTGCTG
AAGCCAGTTACCTTCGGAAAAAGAGTTGGTAGCTCTTGATCCGGCAAACAAACCACCGCTGGTAGCGGTG
GTTTTTTTGTTTGCAAGCAGCAGATTACGCGCAGAAAAAAAGGATCTCAAGAAGATCCTTTGATCTTTTC
TACGGGGTCTGACGCTCAGTGGAACGAAAACTCACGTTAAGGGATTTTGGTCATGAGATTATCAAAAAGG
ATCTTCACCTAGATCCTTTTAAATTAAAAATGAAGTTTTAAATCAATCTAAAGTATATATGAGTAAACTT
GGTCTGACAGTTACCAATGCTTAATCAGTGAGGCACCTATCTCAGCGATCTGTCTATTTCGTTCATCCAT
AGTTGCCTGACTCCCCGTCGTGTAGATAACTACGATACGGGAGGGCTTACCATCTGGCCCCAGTGCTGCA
ATGATACCGCGAGACCCACGCTCACCGGCTCCAGATTTATCAGCAATAAACCAGCCAGCCGGAAGGGCCG
AGCGCAGAAGTGGTCCTGCAACTTTATCCGCCTCCATCCAGTCTATTAATTGTTGCCGGGAAGCTAGAGT
AAGTAGTTCGCCAGTTAATAGTTTGCGCAACGTTGTTGCCATTGCTACAGGCATCGTGGTGTCACGCTCG
TCGTTTGGTATGGCTTCATTCAGCTCCGGTTCCCAACGATCAAGGCGAGTTACATGATCCCCCATGTTGT
GCAAAAAAGCGGTTAGCTCCTTCGGTCCTCCGATCGTTGTCAGAAGTAAGTTGGCCGCAGTGTTATCACT
CATGGTTATGGCAGCACTGCATAATTCTCTTACTGTCATGCCATCCGTAAGATGCTTTTCTGTGACTGGT
GAGTACTCAACCAAGTCATTCTGAGAATAGTGTATGCGGCGACCGAGTTGCTCTTGCCCGGCGTCAATAC
GGGATAATACCGCGCCACATAGCAGAACTTTAAAAGTGCTCATCATTGGAAAACGTTCTTCGGGGCGAAA
ACTCTCAAGGATCTTACCGCTGTTGAGATCCAGTTCGATGTAACCCACTCGTGCACCCAACTGATCTTCA
GCATCTTTTACTTTCACCAGCGTTTCTGGGTGAGCAAAAACAGGAAGGCAAAATGCCGCAAAAAAGGGAA
TAAGGGCGACACGGAAATGTTGAATACTCATACTCTTCCTTTTTCAATATTATTGAAGCATTTATCAGGG
TTATTGTCTCATGAGCGGATACATATTTGAATGTATTTAGAAAAATAAACAAATAGGGGTTCCGCGCACA
TTTCCCCGAAAAGTGCCACCTGAC
Features (pLannotate 1.2.2; 33 found; start..end, strand, type, name):
     31..83      -  misc_feature   bom (fragment): basis of mobility region from pBR322
    238..617     +  enhancer       CMV enhancer: human cytomegalovirus immediate early enhancer
    618..817     +  promoter       CMV promoter: human cytomegalovirus (CMV) immediate early promoter
    835..1015    +  LTR            5' LTR (truncated): truncated 5' long terminal repeat (LTR) from HIV-1
   1062..1187    +  misc_feature   HIV-1 Ψ: packaging signal of human immunodeficiency virus type 1
   1171..1534    +  CDS            HIV-1 gag (fragment): gag protein from human immunodeficiency virus 1; gag
   1680..1913    +  misc_feature   RRE: The Rev response element (RRE) of HIV-1 allows for Rev-dependent mRNA export from the nucleus to the cytoplasm.
   2290..2390    +  CDS            Rev (fragment): human immunodeficiency virus 1 (HIV-1) Rev protein; rev; enhances nuclear export of unspliced and incompletely spliced viral mRNAs
   2440..2557    +  misc_feature   cPPT/CTS: central polypurine tract and central termination sequence of HIV-1
   2622..3833    +  promoter       UbC promoter: human ubiquitin C promoter
   3844..3877    -  misc_feature   MCS (fragment): pUC18/19 multiple cloning site
   3888..4760    +  CDS            hop: BACH_NATPH - Experimental evidence at protein level: Swiss-Prot protein existence level 1. Light-driven anion pump. Binding affinity for the anions is in the order, bromide > chloride > nitrate > azide > bromate and binding is pH dependent. From Natronomonas pharaonis (Natronobacterium pharaonis).
   4770..5459    +  CDS            mVenus: mVenus is a basic (constitutively fluorescent) yellow fluorescent protein published in 2006, derived from Aequorea victoria. It is reported to be a rapidly-maturing monomer with moderate acid sensitivity.
   5457..6383    +  CDS            LUCI_RENRE: Experimental evidence at protein level: Swiss-Prot protein existence level 1. Upon binding the substrate, the enzyme catalyzes an oxygenation, producing a very short-lived hydroperoxide that cyclizes into a dioxetanone structure, which collapses, releasing a CO(2) molecule. The spontaneous breakdown of the dioxetanone releases the energy (about 50 kcal/mole) that is necessary to generate the excited state of the coelenteramide product, which is the singlet form of the monoanion. In vivo the product undergoes the process of nonradiative energy transfer to an accessory protein, a green fluoresce
   6408..6432    +  misc_feature   MCS (fragment): pBluescript multiple cloning site
   6432..7020    +  misc_feature   WPRE: woodchuck hepatitis virus posttranscriptional regulatory element
   6957..7538    +  CDS            nef (fragment): NEF_HV1H2 - Experimental evidence at protein level: Swiss-Prot protein existence level 1. Extracellular Nef protein targets CD4(+) T-lymphocytes for apoptosis by interacting with CXCR4 surface receptors. From Human immunodeficiency virus type 1 group M subtype B (isolate HXB2) (HIV-1).
   7545..7725    +  LTR            5' LTR (truncated): truncated 5' long terminal repeat (LTR) from HIV-1
   7757..7981    +  polyA_signal   bGH poly(A) signal: bovine growth hormone polyadenylation signal
   7985..8006    +  promoter       SV40 promoter (fragment): SV40 enhancer and early promoter
   8027..8455    +  rep_origin     f1 ori (sequence partly withheld): f1 bacteriophage origin of replication; arrow indicates direction of (+) strand synthesis
   8469..8798    +  promoter       SV40 promoter: SV40 enhancer and early promoter
   8846..8893    +  promoter       EM7 promoter: synthetic bacterial promoter&nbsp
   8912..9286    +  CDS            BleoR: antibiotic-binding protein; Sh ble from Streptoalloteichus hindustanus; confers resistance to bleomycin, phleomycin, and Zeocin™
   9296..9421    +  CDS            ble (fragment): BLE_KLEPN - Experimental evidence at protein level: Swiss-Prot protein existence level 1. Binding protein with a strong affinity to the bleomycin family of antibiotics. Binds to CL990; an antimitotic-antibiotic compound. From Klebsiella pneumoniae.
   9416..9537    +  polyA_signal   SV40 poly(A) signal: SV40 polyadenylation signal
   9608..9630    -  protein_bind   lac operator (fragment): The lac repressor binds to the lac operator to inhibit transcription in E. coli. This inhibition can be relieved by adding lactose or isopropyl-β-D-thiogalactopyranoside (IPTG). lac repressor encoded by lacI
   9634..9664    -  promoter       lac promoter: promoter for the E. coli lac operon
   9679..9700    -  protein_bind   CAP binding site: CAP binding activates transcription in the presence of cAMP. E. coli catabolite activator protein
   9713..9805    -  CDS            lacI (fragment): lac repressor; lacI; The lac repressor binds to the lac operator to inhibit transcription in E. coli. This inhibition can be relieved by adding lactose or isopropyl-β-D-thiogalactopyranoside (IPTG).
   9988..10576   -  rep_origin     ori: high-copy-number ColE1/pMB1/pBR322/pUC origin of replication
  10747..11607   -  CDS            AmpR: β-lactamase; bla; confers resistance to ampicillin, carbenicillin, and related antibiotics
  11608..11712   -  promoter       AmpR promoter: bla
