[The description below was written by a language model from this plasmid's Addgene catalogue record and pLannotate feature annotations shown in this document.]
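Description:
FUiLMO2W is a third-generation HIV-1-based lentiviral transfer plasmid built on the FUGW backbone, in which the original reporter position downstream of the human ubiquitin C promoter is occupied by iLMO2 (inhibitory luminopsin 2), cloned in as a BamHI/EcoRI fragment of about 2.5 kb. In bacteria it is maintained as a high-copy plasmid through a ColE1/pUC-type origin with ampicillin resistance. An f1 origin is also present. Outside the viral cassette, the backbone carries an SV40/EM7-driven BleoR gene with an SV40 polyadenylation signal, matching the bleomycin marker listed in the record.

The viral genome is transcribed from a CMV enhancer/promoter fused to a truncated 5' LTR, which makes genomic RNA production Tat-independent. It contains the Ψ packaging signal with a partial gag sequence, the RRE for Rev-dependent nuclear export, and the cPPT/CTS. The cassette ends in a WPRE, which enhances transcript expression, followed by a truncated 3' LTR and a bGH poly(A) signal.

The payload is a single fusion protein. It joins the light-driven chloride pump halorhodopsin from Natronomonas pharaonis to Nano-lantern, itself a fusion of a Venus-type yellow fluorescent protein from Aequorea victoria and Renilla reniformis luciferase. According to the depositor comments, the fusion ends in an ER export motif. When supplied with its chemical substrate, the luciferase emits light that can activate the adjacent opsin, so neurons can be silenced either by external illumination or by substrate delivery without optical hardware. The fluorescent moiety also marks expressing cells. The construct is intended for producing lentivirus to deliver this opto-chemogenetic inhibitor under a broadly active promoter.
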