Addgene plasmid #129480: FUiLMO2W
Purpose: 3rd-generation lentiviral vector for iLMO2, an opto-chemogenetic probe for neuronal inhibition by light or chemical
Depositing lab: Robert Gross. Depositing organization: Emory University. Publication: Inhibitory luminopsins: genetically-encoded bioluminescent opsins for versatile, scalable, and hardware-independent optogenetic inhibition. Tung JK, Gutekunst CA, Gross RE. Sci Rep. 2015 Sep 24;5:14366. doi: 10.1038/srep14366. PubMed 26399324.
Backbone
  Vector backbone: FUGW
  Backbone manufacturer: David Baltimore (Addgene plasmid # 14883)
  Backbone size w/o insert (bp): 9180
  Vector type: Mammalian Expression, Lentiviral
  Selectable markers: Bleomycin
Growth in bacteria
  Bacterial resistance: Ampicillin, 100 μg/mL
  Growth temperature: 37°C
  Growth strain: NEB Stable
  Copy number: High Copy
Gene/Insert
  Gene/Insert name: iLMO2 (alt names: inhibitory luminopsin 2; eNpHR2.0-Nanolantern)
  Species: N. pharaonis, A. victoria, R. reniformis
  Insert size (bp): 2526
  Promoter: human ubiquitin C
  Cloning method: Restriction Enzyme; 5′ cloning site BamHI (not destroyed); 3′ cloning site EcoRI (not destroyed)
Resource information
  A portion of this plasmid was derived from a plasmid made by: pAAV-CaMKIIa-eNpHR3.0-EYFP from Karl Deisseroth, Stanford U (Addgene #26971) and Nano-lantern/pcDNA3 from Takeharu Nagai, Osaka U (Addgene #51970)
Terms and licenses: Academic/Nonprofit Terms; Industry Terms: Not Available to Industry
Depositor comments: iLMO2 (NpHR-Nanolantern-ER export motif) from pcDNA3 vector was inserted using BamHI/EcoRI
How to cite: FUiLMO2W was a gift from Robert Gross (Addgene plasmid # 129480 ; http://n2t.net/addgene:129480 ; RRID:Addgene_129480)
